Addgene plasmid #194394: pMIAII-TCR-A
Purpose: Retroviral expression of candidate orphan TCR
Depositing lab: Michael Carroll. Depositing organization: Boston Children's Hospital. Publication: T cell help shapes B cell tolerance. Akama-Garren EH, Yin X, Prestwood TR, Ma M, Utz PJ, Carroll MC. Sci Immunol. 2024 Feb 16;9(92):eadj7029. doi: 10.1126/sciimmunol.adj7029. Epub 2024 Feb 16. PubMed 38363829.
Backbone
  Vector backbone: pMIAII
  Backbone manufacturer: Addgene #52113
  Backbone size w/o insert (bp): 6476
  Vector type: Retroviral
Growth in bacteria
  Bacterial resistance: Ampicillin, 100 μg/mL
  Growth temperature: 37°C
  Growth strain: NEB Stable
  Copy number: High Copy
Gene/Insert
  Gene/Insert name: TCR-A (alt name: T cell receptor)
  Species: M. musculus (mouse)
  Insert size (bp): 1785
  Mutation: WT
  Entrez Gene: Tcra (a.k.a. Tcralpha); Tcrb (a.k.a. TCRbeta, Tib)
  Cloning method: Gibson Cloning
  Sequencing primers: 5′ pLXSN; 3′ IRES_rev
Terms and licenses: Academic/Nonprofit Terms; Industry Terms: Not Available to Industry
How to cite: pMIAII-TCR-A was a gift from Michael Carroll (Addgene plasmid # 194394 ; http://n2t.net/addgene:194394 ; RRID:Addgene_194394)
