[The description below was written by a language model from this plasmid's Addgene catalogue record and pLannotate feature annotations shown in this document.]
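Description:
pMIAII-TCR-A is a gammaretroviral expression plasmid built on the pMIAII backbone, an MSCV-type vector, for delivering a candidate "orphan" mouse T cell receptor into target cells. In bacteria it is maintained through a high-copy ColE1/pUC-type origin and selected with ampicillin via the β-lactamase gene. The remaining backbone annotations (fragments of lacI, lacZα, rop, bom, the tetracycline resistance gene and env) appear to be non-functional remnants of earlier cloning steps.

The proviral region is flanked by 5' and 3' long terminal repeats from murine embryonic stem cell virus. It includes the MESV Ψ packaging signal and a truncated, start-codon-less MMLV gag segment, which together allow the transcript to be packaged into virions when the viral proteins are supplied in trans. No internal promoter is annotated, so expression is presumably driven by the 5' LTR. The insert, of about 1.8 kb and introduced by Gibson cloning, encodes a wild-type mouse TCR as a single open reading frame: an alpha-chain variable region joined to the mouse Tcra constant region, a P2A ribosome-skipping peptide, then a beta-chain variable region joined to a mouse beta constant region. The automated annotation labels the two variable segments by their closest human homologues (TRAV22, TRBV3-1), but the catalogue records the insert as murine. P2A yields separate alpha and beta chains from one transcript.

Downstream, an EMCV IRES directs translation of mAmetrine1.1, a violet-excitable fluorescent protein with a large Stokes shift, so transduced cells can be identified or sorted by fluorescence. According to the record, the construct is used for retroviral expression of a candidate TCR whose antigen specificity is uncharacterised.
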