Features (pLannotate 1.2.2; 24 found; start..end, strand, type, name):
      1..517     +  LTR            5' LTR: 5' long terminal repeat from murine embryonic stem cell virus
    581..922     +  misc_feature   MESV Ψ: packaging signal of murine embryonic stem cell virus
    989..1405    +  CDS            gag (truncated): truncated Moloney murine leukemia virus (MMLV) gag gene lacking the start codon
   1422..1745    +  CDS            TRAV22: TVA22_HUMAN - Experimental evidence at protein level: Swiss-Prot protein existence level 1. V region of the variable domain of T cell receptor (TR) alpha chain that participates in the antigen recognition (PubMed:24600447). Alpha-beta T cell receptors are antigen specific receptors which are essential to the immune response and are present on the cell surface of T lymphocytes. Recognize peptide-major histocompatibility (MH) (pMH) complexes that are displayed by antigen presenting cells (APC), a prerequisite for efficient T cell adaptive immunity against pathogens (PubMed:25493333). Binding of
   1812..2222    +  CDS            Tcra: TCA_MOUSE - Experimental evidence at protein level: Swiss-Prot protein existence level 1. From Mus musculus (Mouse).
   2232..2287    +  CDS            P2A (fragment): 2A peptide from porcine teschovirus-1 polyprotein Eukaryotic ribosomes fail to insert a peptide bond between the Gly and Pro residues, yielding separate polypeptides.
   2289..2630    +  CDS            TRBV3-1: TVB31_HUMAN - Also known as TCRBV9S1A1T From Homo sapiens (Human).
   2682..3200    +  CDS            TCB2_MOUSE: Experimental evidence at protein level: Swiss-Prot protein existence level 1. From Mus musculus (Mouse).
   3236..3796    +  misc_feature   IRES: internal ribosome entry site (IRES) of the encephalomyocarditis virus (EMCV)
   3799..4518    +  CDS            mAmetrine1.1: photostable yellow fluorescent protein with a large Stokes shift, excitable with violet light (Ai et al., 2008)
   4529..4559    +  misc_feature   MCS (fragment): pUC18/19 multiple cloning site
   4679..5193    +  LTR            3' LTR: 3' long terminal repeat from murine embryonic stem cell virus
   5355..5371    -  protein_bind   lac operator: The lac repressor binds to the lac operator to inhibit transcription in E. coli. This inhibition can be relieved by adding lactose or isopropyl-β-D-thiogalactopyranoside (IPTG). lac repressor encoded by lacI
   5379..5409    -  promoter       lac promoter: promoter for the E. coli lac operon
   5424..5445    -  protein_bind   CAP binding site: CAP binding activates transcription in the presence of cAMP. E. coli catabolite activator protein
   5458..5550    -  CDS            lacI (fragment): lac repressor; lacI; The lac repressor binds to the lac operator to inhibit transcription in E. coli. This inhibition can be relieved by adding lactose or isopropyl-β-D-thiogalactopyranoside (IPTG).
   5733..6321    -  rep_origin     ori: high-copy-number ColE1/pMB1/pBR322/pUC origin of replication
   6492..7352    -  CDS            AmpR: β-lactamase; bla; confers resistance to ampicillin, carbenicillin, and related antibiotics
   7353..7457    -  promoter       AmpR promoter: bla
   7552..7587    +  CDS            rop (fragment): Rop protein, which maintains plasmids at low copy number; rop
   7689..7788    +  misc_feature   bom (fragment): basis of mobility region from pBR322
   7794..7943    -  CDS            lacZα (fragment): LacZα fragment of β-galactosidase; lacZ fragment
   7943..8144    -  CDS            TcR (fragment): tetracycline efflux protein; tet; confers resistance to tetracycline
   8145..8243    +  CDS            env (fragment): murine leukemia virus gPr80 envelope polyprotein precursor; env; proteolytically cleaved into gp70SU and p15TM subunits
>Addgene plasmid #194394 | pMIAII-TCR-A | addgene full sequence | sequence record 388990 | Addgene NGS Result
AATGAAAGACCCCACCTGTAGGTTTGGCAAGCTAGCTTAAGTAACGCCATTTTGCAAGGCATGGAAAATA
CATAACTGAGAATAGAGAAGTTCAGATCAAGGTTAGGAACAGAGAGACAGCAGAATATGGGCCAAACAGG
ATATCTGTGGTAAGCAGTTCCTGCCCCGGCTCAGGGCCAAGAACAGATGGTCCCCAGATGCGGTCCCGCC
CTCAGCAGTTTCTAGAGAACCATCAGATGTTTCCAGGGTGCCCCAAGGACCTGAAATGACCCTGTGCCTT
ATTTGAACTAACCAATCAGTTCGCTTCTCGCTTCTGTTCGCGCGCTTCTGCTCCCCGAGCTCAATAAAAG
AGCCCACAACCCCTCACTCGGCGCGCCAGTCCTCCGATAGACTGCGTCGCCCGGGTACCCGTATTCCCAA
TAAAGCCTCTTGCTGTTTGCATCCGAATCGTGGACTCGCTGATCCTTGGGAGGGTCTCCTCAGATTGATT
GACTGCCCACCTCGGGGGTCTTTCATTTGGAGGTTCCACCGAGATTTGGAGACCCCTGCCCAGGGACCAC
CGACCCCCCCGCCGGGAGGTAAGCTGGCCAGCGGTCGTTTCGTGTCTGTCTCTGTCTTTGTGCGTGTTTG
TGCCGGCATCTAATGTTTGCGCCTGCGTCTGTACTAGTTAGCTAACTAGCTCTGTATCTGGCGGACCCGT
GGTGGAACTGACGAGTTCTGAACACCCGGCCGCAACCCTGGGAGACGTCCCAGGGACTTTGGGGGCCGTT
TTTGTGGCCCGACCTGAGGAAGGGAGTCGATGTGGAATCCGACCCCGTCAGGATATGTGGTTCTGGTAGG
AGACGAGAACCTAAAACAGTTCCCGCCTCCGTCTGAATTTTTGCTTTCGGTTTGGAACCGAAGCCGCGCG
TCTTGTCTGCTGCAGCGCTGCAGCATCGTTCTGTGTTGTCTCTGTCTGACTGTGTTTCTGTATTTGTCTG
AAAATTAGGGCCAGACTGTTACCACTCCCTTAAGTTTGACCTTAGGTCACTGGAAAGATGTCGAGCGGAT
CGCTCACAACCAGTCGGTAGATGTCAAGAAGAGACGTTGGGTTACCTTCTGCTCTGCAGAATGGCCAACC
TTTAACGTCGGATGGCCGCGAGACGGCACCTTTAACCGAGACCTCATCACCCAGGTTAAGATCAAGGTCT
TTTCACCTGGCCCGCATGGACACCCAGACCAGGTCCCCTACATCGTGACCTGGGAAGCCTTGGCTTTTGA
CCCCCCTCCCTGGGTCAAGCCCTTTGTACACCCTAAGCCTCCGCCTCCTCTTCCTCCATCCGCCCCGTCT
CTCCCCCTTGAACCTCCTCGTTCGACCCCGCCTCGATCCTCCCTTTATCCAGCCCTCACTCCTTCTCTAG
GCGCCGGAATTCAGATCTACCATGCAGAGGAACCTGGGAGCTGTGCTGGGGATTCTGTGGGTGCAGATTT
GCTGGGTGAGCGGAGATAAGGTGAAACAAAGTCCCTCAGCGCTGAGTCTCCAAGAAGGAACCAATTCTGC
TCTGAGATGCAATTTTTCTATCGCCGCGACAACTGTGCAGTGGTTCCTACAGAATCCCAGGGGCAGCCTC
ATCAATCTTTTTTACCTGGTTCCAGGAACAAAGGAGAATGGGAGGTTAAAGTCAGCATTCGATTCTAAGG
AGAGCTACAGCACCCTGCACATCAGGGATGCCCAGCTGGAGGACTCAGGCACTTACTTCTGTGCTGCTGG
GTCTCCCAACTACAGCAACAACAGACTTACTTTGGGGAAGGGAACCCAGGTGGTGGTGTTACCAAACATC
CAGAACCCAGAACCTGCTGTGTACCAGTTAAAAGATCCTCGGTCTCAGGACAGCACCCTCTGCCTGTTCA
CCGACTTTGACTCCCAAATCAATGTGCCGAAAACCATGGAATCTGGAACGTTCATCACTGACAAAACTGT
GCTGGACATGAAAGCTATGGATTCCAAGAGCAATGGGGCCATTGCCTGGAGCAACCAGACAAGCTTCACC
TGCCAAGATATCTTCAAAGAGACCAACGCCACCTACCCCAGTTCAGACGTTCCCTGTGATGCCACGTTGA
CTGAGAAAAGCTTTGAAACAGATATGAACCTAAACTTTCAAAACCTGTCAGTTATGGGACTCCGAATCCT
CCTGCTGAAAGTAGCCGGATTTAACCTGCTCATGACGCTGAGGCTGTGGTCCGGCTCCGGAGCCACGAAC
TTCTCTCTGTTAAAGCAAGCAGGAGACGTGGAAGAAAACCCCGGTCCCATGGGCTGTAGGCTCCTAAGCT
GTGTGGCCTTCTGCCTCTTGGGAATAGGCCCTTTGGAGACGGCTGTTTTCCAGACTCCAAACTATCATGT
CACACAGGTGGGAAATGAAGTGTCTTTCAATTGTAAGCAAACTCTGGGCCACGATACTATGTATTGGTAC
AAGCAAGACTCTAAGAAATTGCTGAAGATTATGTTTAGCTACAATAATAAGCAACTCATTGTAAACGAAA
CAGTTCCAAGGCGCTTCTCACCTCAGTCTTCAGATAAAGCTCATTTGAATCTTCGAATCAAGTCTGTAGA
GCCGGAGGACTCTGCTGTGTATCTCTGTGCCAGCAGCAGGGACTGGGGGGGGCTAGAGTACTTCGGTCCC
GGCACCAGGCTCACGGTTTTAGAGGATCTGAGAAATGTGACTCCACCCAAGGTCTCCTTGTTTGAGCCAT
CAAAAGCAGAGATTGCAAACAAACAAAAGGCTACCCTCGTGTGCTTGGCCAGGGGCTTCTTCCCTGACCA
CGTGGAGCTGAGCTGGTGGGTGAATGGCAAGGAGGTCCACAGTGGGGTCAGCACGGACCCTCAGGCCTAC
AAGGAGAGCAATTATAGCTACTGCCTGAGCAGCCGCCTGAGGGTCTCTGCTACCTTCTGGCACAATCCTC
GAAACCACTTCCGCTGCCAAGTGCAGTTCCATGGGCTTTCAGAGGAGGACAAGTGGCCAGAGGGCTCACC
CAAACCTGTCACACAGAACATCAGTGCAGAGGCCTGGGGCCGAGCAGACTGTGGAATCACTTCAGCATCC
TATCATCAGGGGGTTCTGTCTGCAACCATCCTCTATGAGATCCTACTGGGGAAGGCCACCCTATATGCTG
TGCTGGTCAGTGGCCTGGTGCTGATGGCCATGGTCAAGAAAAAAAATTCCTGACTCGAGCAATTGCTCGA
GCGGGATCAATTCCGCCCCCCCCCTAACGTTACTGGCCGAAGCCGCTTGGAATAAGGCCGGTGTGCGTTT
GTCTATATGTTATTTTCCACCATATTGCCGTCTTTTGGCAATGTGAGGGCCCGGAAACCTGGCCCTGTCT
TCTTGACGAGCATTCCTAGGGGTCTTTCCCCTCTCGCCAAAGGAATGCAAGGTCTGTTGAATGTCGTGAA
GGAAGCAGTTCCTCTGGAAGCTTCTTGAAGACAAACAACGTCTGTAGCGACCCTTTGCAGGCAGCGGAAC
CCCCCACCTGGCGACAGGTGCCTCTGCGGCCAAAAGCCACGTGTATAAGATACACCTGCAAAGGCGGCAC
AACCCCAGTGCCACGTTGTGAGTTGGATAGTTGTGGAAAGAGTCAAATGGCTCTCCTCAAGCGTATTCAA
CAAGGGGCTGAAGGATGCCCAGAAGGTACCCCATTGTATGGGATCTGATCTGGGGCCTCGGTGCACATGC
TTTACATGTGTTTAGTCGAGGTTAAAAAAACGTCTAGGCCCCCCGAACCACGGGGACGTGGTTTTCCTTT
GAAAAACACGATAATACCATGGTGAGCAAGGGCGAGGAGCTGTTCACCGGGGTGGTGCCCATCCTGGTCG
AGCTGGACGGCGACGTAAACGGCCACAGGTTCAGCGTGCGCGGCGAGGGCGAGGGCGATGCCACCAACGG
CAAGCTGACCCTGAAGTTCATCTGCACCTCCGGCGAGCTGCCCGTGCCCTGGCCCACCCTCGTGACCACC
CTGTCTTACGGCGTGCAGTGCTTCGCCCGCTACCCCGACCACATGAAGCAGCACGACTTCTTCAAGTCCG
CCATGCCCGAAGGCTACGTCCAGGAGCGCACCATCTCCTTCAAGGACGACGGCAGCTACAGGACCCGCGC
CGAGGTGAAGTTCGAGGGCGACACCCTGGTGAACCGCATCGAGCTGAAGGGCATCGACTTCAAGGAGGAC
GGCAACATCCTGGGGCACAAGCTGGAGTACAACATGAACGCGTGGGACGCGTATATCACGGCCGACAAGC
AGAAGAACGGCATCAAAGCGAACTTCAAGATCGAGCACAACGTCAAGGACGGCGGCGTGCAGCTCGCCGA
CGCGTACCAGCAGAACACCCCCATCGGCGACGGCTCCGTGCTGCTGCCTGACAACCACTACCTGAGCTTC
CAGAGCAAGCTGTTCAAAGACCCCAACGAGCAGCGCGATCACATGGTCCTGCTGGAGTTCGTTACCGCCG
CCGGGATAACTCCCGGCATGGACGAGCTGTACAAGTAAGCGGCCGCGACTCTAGAGTCGACCTGCAGGCA
TGCAAGCTTCAGGTAGCCGGCTAACGTTAACAACCGGTACCTCTAGAACTATAGCTAGCATGCGCAAATT
TAAAGCGCTGATATCGATAAAATAAAAGATTTTATTTAGTCTCCAGAAAAAGGGGGGAATGAAAGACCCC
ACCTGTAGGTTTGGCAAGCTAGCTTAAGTAACGCCATTTTGCAAGGCATGGAAAATACATAACTGAGAAT
AGAGAAGTTCAGATCAAGGTTAGGAACAGAGAGACAGCAGAATATGGGCCAAACAGGATATCTGTGGTAA
GCAGTTCCTGCCCCGGCTCAGGGCCAAGAACAGATGGTCCCCAGATGCGGTCCCGCCCTCAGCAGTTTCT
AGAGAACCATCAGATGTTTCCAGGGTGCCCCAAGGACCTGAAATGACCCTGTGCCTTATTTGAACTAACC
AATCAGTTCGCTTCTCGCTTCTGTTCGCGCGCTTCTGCTCCCCGAGCTCAATAAAAGAGCCCACAACCCC
TCACTCGGCGCGCCAGTCCTCCGATAGACTGCGTCGCCCGGGTACCCGTGTATCCAATAAACCCTCTTGC
AGTTGCATCCGACTTGTGGTCTCGCTGTTCCTTGGGAGGGTCTCCTCTGAGTGATTGACTACCCGTCAGC
GGGGGTCTTTCATGGGTAACAGTTTCTTGAAGTTGGAGAACAACATTCTGAGGGTAGGAGTCGAATATTA
AGTAATCCTGACTCAATTAGCCACTGTTTTGAATCCACATACTCCAATACTCCTGAAATAGTTCATTATG
GACAGCGCAGAAAGAGCTGGGGAGAATTGTGAAATTGTTATCCGCTCACAATTCCACACAACATACGAGC
CGGAAGCATAAAGTGTAAAGCCTGGGGTGCCTAATGAGTGAGCTAACTCACATTAATTGCGTTGCGCTCA
CTGCCCGCTTTCCAGTCGGGAAACCTGTCGTGCCAGCTGCATTAATGAATCGGCCAACGCGCGGGGAGAG
GCGGTTTGCGTATTGGGCGCTCTTCCGCTTCCTCGCTCACTGACTCGCTGCGCTCGGTCGTTCGGCTGCG
GCGAGCGGTATCAGCTCACTCAAAGGCGGTAATACGGTTATCCACAGAATCAGGGGATAACGCAGGAAAG
AACATGTGAGCAAAAGGCCAGCAAAAGGCCAGGAACCGTAAAAAGGCCGCGTTGCTGGCGTTTTTCCATA
GGCTCCGCCCCCCTGACGAGCATCACAAAAATCGACGCTCAAGTCAGAGGTGGCGAAACCCGACAGGACT
ATAAAGATACCAGGCGTTTCCCCCTGGAAGCTCCCTCGTGCGCTCTCCTGTTCCGACCCTGCCGCTTACC
GGATACCTGTCCGCCTTTCTCCCTTCGGGAAGCGTGGCGCTTTCTCATAGCTCACGCTGTAGGTATCTCA
GTTCGGTGTAGGTCGTTCGCTCCAAGCTGGGCTGTGTGCACGAACCCCCCGTTCAGCCCGACCGCTGCGC
CTTATCCGGTAACTATCGTCTTGAGTCCAACCCGGTAAGACACGACTTATCGCCACTGGCAGCAGCCACT
GGTAACAGGATTAGCAGAGCGAGGTATGTAGGCGGTGCTACAGAGTTCTTGAAGTGGTGGCCTAACTACG
GCTACACTAGAAGAACAGTATTTGGTATCTGCGCTCTGCTGAAGCCAGTTACCTTCGGAAAAAGAGTTGG
TAGCTCTTGATCCGGCAAACAAACCACCGCTGGTAGCGGTGGTTTTTTTGTTTGCAAGCAGCAGATTACG
CGCAGAAAAAAAGGATCTCAAGAAGATCCTTTGATCTTTTCTACGGGGTCTGACGCTCAGTGGAACGAAA
ACTCACGTTAAGGGATTTTGGTCATGAGATTATCAAAAAGGATCTTCACCTAGATCCTTTTAAATTAAAA
ATGAAGTTTTAAATCAATCTAAAGTATATATGAGTAAACTTGGTCTGACAGTTACCAATGCTTAATCAGT
GAGGCACCTATCTCAGCGATCTGTCTATTTCGTTCATCCATAGTTGCCTGACTCCCCGTCGTGTAGATAA
CTACGATACGGGAGGGCTTACCATCTGGCCCCAGTGCTGCAATGATACCGCGAGACCCACGCTCACCGGC
TCCAGATTTATCAGCAATAAACCAGCCAGCCGGAAGGGCCGAGCGCAGAAGTGGTCCTGCAACTTTATCC
GCCTCCATCCAGTCTATTAATTGTTGCCGGGAAGCTAGAGTAAGTAGTTCGCCAGTTAATAGTTTGCGCA
ACGTTGTTGCCATTGCTACAGGCATCGTGGTGTCACGCTCGTCGTTTGGTATGGCTTCATTCAGCTCCGG
TTCCCAACGATCAAGGCGAGTTACATGATCCCCCATGTTGTGCAAAAAAGCGGTTAGCTCCTTCGGTCCT
CCGATCGTTGTCAGAAGTAAGTTGGCCGCAGTGTTATCACTCATGGTTATGGCAGCACTGCATAATTCTC
TTACTGTCATGCCATCCGTAAGATGCTTTTCTGTGACTGGTGAGTACTCAACCAAGTCATTCTGAGAATA
GTGTATGCGGCGACCGAGTTGCTCTTGCCCGGCGTCAATACGGGATAATACCGCGCCACATAGCAGAACT
TTAAAAGTGCTCATCATTGGAAAACGTTCTTCGGGGCGAAAACTCTCAAGGATCTTACCGCTGTTGAGAT
CCAGTTCGATGTAACCCACTCGTGCACCCAACTGATCTTCAGCATCTTTTACTTTCACCAGCGTTTCTGG
GTGAGCAAAAACAGGAAGGCAAAATGCCGCAAAAAAGGGAATAAGGGCGACACGGAAATGTTGAATACTC
ATACTCTTCCTTTTTCAATATTATTGAAGCATTTATCAGGGTTATTGTCTCATGAGCGGATACATATTTG
AATGTATTTAGAAAAATAAACAAATAGGGGTTCCGCGCACATTTCCCCGAAAAGTGCCACCTGACGTCTA
AGAAACCATTATTATCATGACATTAACCTATAAAAATAGGCGTATCACGAGGCCCTTTCGTCTCGCGCGT
TTCGGTGATGACGGTGAAAACCTCTGACACATGCAGCTCCCGGAGACGGTCACAGCTTGTCTGTAAGCGG
ATGCCGGGAGCAGACAAGCCCGTCAGGGCGCGTCAGCGGGTGTTGGCGGGTGTCGGGGCTGGCTTAACTA
TGCGGCATCAGAGCAGATTGTACTGAGAGTGCACCATATGCGGTGTGAAATACCGCACAGATGCGTAAGG
AGAAAATACCGCATCAGGCGCCATTCGCCATTCAGGCTGCGCAACTGTTGGGAAGGGCGATCGGTGCGGG
CCTCTTCGCTATTACGCCAGCTGGCGAAAGGGGGATGTGCTGCAAGGCGATTAAGTTGGGTAACGCCAGG
GTTTTCCCAGTCACGACGTTGTAAAACGACGGCGCAAGGAATGGTGCATGCAAGGAGATGGCGCCCAACA
GTCCCCCGGCCACGGGGCCTGCCACCATACCCACGCCGAAACAAGCGCTCATGAGCCCGAAGTGGCGAGC
CCGATCTTCCCCATCGGTGATGTCGGCGATATAGGCGCCAGCAACCGCACCTGTGGCGCCGGTGATGCCG
GCCACGATGCGTCCGGCGTAGAGGCGATTAGTCCAATTTGTTAAAGACAGGATATCAGTGGTCCAGGCTC
TAGTTTTGACTCAACAATATCACCAGCTGAAGCCTATAGAGTACGAGCCATAGATAAAATAAAAGATTTT
ATTTAGTCTCCAGAAAAAGGGGGG
